Addgene plasmid #232662: pXJ-His-CD276
Purpose: transient expresses CD276 in mammalian cells
Depositing lab: Chen-Yang Shen. Depositing organization: Institute of Biomedical Sciences, Academia Sinica. Publication: Genetic insights into carbohydrate sulfotransferase 8 and its impact on the immunotherapy efficacy of cancer. Chou WC, Chen WT, Kuo CT, Chang YM, Lu YS, Li CW, Hung MC, Shen CY. Cell Rep. 2024 Jan 23;43(1):113641. doi: 10.1016/j.celrep.2023.113641. Epub 2023 Dec 30. PubMed 38165805.
Backbone
  Vector backbone: modified pXJ40
  Backbone size w/o insert (bp): 4616
  Vector type: Mammalian Expression
  Selectable markers: No mammalian selection marker
Growth in bacteria
  Bacterial resistance: Ampicillin, 100 μg/mL
  Growth temperature: 37°C
  Growth strain: DH5alpha
  Copy number: High Copy
Gene/Insert
  Gene/Insert name: CD276 (alt name: B7-H3)
  Species: H. sapiens (human)
  Insert size (bp): 1602
  Entrez Gene: CD276 (a.k.a. 4Ig-B7-H3, B7-H3, B7H3, B7RP-2)
  Promoter: CMV
  Tag / fusion protein: His (C terminal on insert)
  Cloning method: Restriction Enzyme; 5′ cloning site BamHI (not destroyed); 3′ cloning site XhoI (not destroyed)
  Sequencing primers: 5′ Bglob-intron-F; 3′ SV40pA-R
Terms and licenses: Academic/Nonprofit Terms; Industry Terms: Not Available to Industry
How to cite: pXJ-His-CD276 was a gift from Chen-Yang Shen (Addgene plasmid # 232662 ; http://n2t.net/addgene:232662 ; RRID:Addgene_232662)
