[The description below was written by a language model from this plasmid's Addgene catalogue record and pLannotate feature annotations shown in this document.]
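Description:
pXJ-His-CD276 is a mammalian expression plasmid built on a modified pXJ40 backbone for transient expression of human CD276 (also known as B7-H3) in mammalian cells. It is propagated in E. coli as a high-copy plasmid through a ColE1/pUC-type origin and selected with ampicillin via the β-lactamase gene. An f1 bacteriophage origin is also present, along with short remnants of lacZα, rop and the pBR322 bom region that are vestiges of the vector's construction history. The record lists no mammalian selection marker, which fits its stated use in transient transfection rather than stable line generation.

The expression cassette begins with the human cytomegalovirus immediate early enhancer and promoter, followed by a rabbit β-globin intron, an element commonly placed upstream of a coding sequence to promote splicing and improve mRNA expression. The 1,602 bp CD276 open reading frame was inserted between BamHI and XhoI sites, both retained, and is followed a few bases downstream by a 10xHis affinity tag, giving a C-terminally His-tagged protein suitable for detection or metal-affinity capture. Transcripts are terminated by an SV40-derived region comprising fragments of the small t intron and large T antigen sequence and the SV40 polyadenylation signal. A T7 promoter lies in reverse orientation just downstream of the tag, facing back toward the insert. The annotated sequence totals 6,196 nt, close to the sum of the stated backbone and insert sizes. CD276 is an immune regulatory molecule implicated in modulating T-cell responses and protecting tumour cells from natural killer cell lysis, and the associated publication concerns cancer immunotherapy efficacy.
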