Features (pLannotate 1.2.2; 18 found; start..end, strand, type, name):
      2..305     +  enhancer       CMV enhancer: human cytomegalovirus immediate early enhancer
    306..509     +  promoter       CMV promoter: human cytomegalovirus (CMV) immediate early promoter
    625..647     +  promoter       SRα promoter (fragment): hybrid promoter consisting of the SV40 early promoter plus part of the long terminal repeat of human T-lymphotrophic virus 1
    671..1243    +  intron         β-globin intron: intron from rabbit β-globin gene
   1330..2931    +  CDS            CD276: CD276_HUMAN - Also known as B7H3. Experimental evidence at protein level: Swiss-Prot protein existence level 1. May participate in the regulation of T-cell-mediated immune response. May play a protective role in tumor cells by inhibiting natural-killer mediated cell lysis as well as a role of marker for detection of neuroblastoma cells. May be involved in the development of acute and chronic transplant rejection and in the regulation of lymphocytic activity at mucosal surfaces. Could also play a key role in providing the placenta and fetus with a suitable immunological environment throughout p
   2938..2967    +  CDS            10xHis: 10xHis affinity tag
   2996..3014    -  promoter       T7 promoter: promoter for bacteriophage T7 RNA polymerase
   3024..3063    +  CDS            lacZα (fragment): LacZα fragment of β-galactosidase; lacZ fragment
   3073..3128    +  intron         small t intron (fragment): SV40 (simian virus 40) small t antigen intron
   3128..3265    +  CDS            large T antigen (fragment): large T antigen from SV40 (simian virus 40)
   3288..3409    +  polyA_signal   SV40 poly(A) signal: SV40 polyadenylation signal
   3608..4196    -  rep_origin     ori: high-copy-number ColE1/pMB1/pBR322/pUC origin of replication
   4367..5227    -  CDS            AmpR: β-lactamase; bla; confers resistance to ampicillin, carbenicillin, and related antibiotics
   5228..5332    -  promoter       AmpR promoter: bla
   5427..5462    +  CDS            rop (fragment): Rop protein, which maintains plasmids at low copy number; rop
   5564..5663    +  misc_feature   bom (fragment): basis of mobility region from pBR322
   5691..6119    -  rep_origin     f1 ori (sequence partly withheld): f1 bacteriophage origin of replication; arrow indicates direction of (+) strand synthesis
   6123..6191    -  CDS            lacZα (fragment): LacZα fragment of β-galactosidase; lacZ fragment
>Addgene plasmid #232662 | pXJ-His-CD276 | addgene full sequence | sequence record 464239 | Addgene NGS Result
CCGTTACATAACTTACGGTAAATGGCCCGCCTGGCTGACCGCCCAACGACCCCCGCCCATTGACGTCAAT
AATGACGTATGTTCCCATAGTAACGCCAATAGGGACTTTCCATTGACGTCAATGGGTGGAGTATTTACGG
TAAACTGCCCACTTGGCAGTACATCAAGTGTATCATATGCCAAGTACGCCCCCTATTGACGTCAATGACG
GTAAATGGCCCGCCTGGCATTATGCCCAGTACATGACCTTATGGGACTTTCCTACTTGGCAGTACATCTA
CGTATTAGTCATCGCTATTACCATGGTGATGCGGTTTTGGCAGTACATCAATGGGCGTGGATAGCGGTTT
GACTCACGGGGATTTCCAAGTCTCCACCCCATTGACGTCAATGGGAGTTTGTTTTGGCACCAAAATCAAC
GGGACTTTCCAAAATGTCGTAACAACTCCGCCCCATTGACGCAAATGGGCGGTAGGCGTGTACGGTGGGA
GGTCTATATAAGCAGAGCTCGTTTAGTGAACCGTCAGATCGCCTGGAGACGCCATCCACGCTGTTTTGAC
CTCCATAGAAGACACCGGGACCGATCCAGCCTCCGCGGCCGGGAACGGTGCATTGGAACGGACCCCTAGG
CTTTTGCAAAAAGCTCCGGATCGATCCTGAGAACTTCAGGGTGAGTTTGGGGACCCTTGATTGTTCTTTC
TTTTTCGCTATTGTAAAATTCATGTTATATGGAGGGGGCAAAGTTTTCAGGGTGTTGTTTAGAATGGGAA
GATGTCCCTTGTATCACCATGGACCCTCATGATAATTTTGTTTCTTTCACTTTCTACTCTGTTGACAACC
ATTGTCTCCTCTTATTTTCTTTTCATTTTCTGTAACTTTTTCGTTAAACTTTAGCTTGCATTTGTAACGA
ATTTTTAAATTCACTTTTGTTTATTTGTCAGATTGTAAGTACTTTCTCTAATCACTTTTTTTTCAAGGCA
ATCAGGGTATATTATATTGTACTTCAGCACAGTTTTAGAGAACAATTGTTATAATTAAATGATAAGGTAG
AATATTTCTGCATATAAATTCTGGCTGGCGTGGAAATATTCTTATTGGTAGAAACAACTACATCCTGGTC
ATCATCCTGCCTTTCTCTTTATGGTTACAATGATATACACTGTTTGAGATGAGGATAAAATACTCTGAGT
CCAAACCGGGCCCCTCTGCTAACCATGTTCATGCCTTCTTCTTTTTCCTACAGCTCCTGGGCAACGTGCT
GGTTATTGTGCTGTCTCATCATTTTGGCAAAGAATTGTAATACGACTCACTAAGGGCGGCCGCGGATCCA
TGCTGCGTCGGCGGGGCAGCCCTGGCATGGGTGTGCATGTGGGTGCAGCCCTGGGAGCACTGTGGTTCTG
CCTCACAGGAGCCCTGGAGGTCCAGGTCCCTGAAGACCCAGTGGTGGCACTGGTGGGCACCGATGCCACC
CTGTGCTGCTCCTTCTCCCCTGAGCCTGGCTTCAGCCTGGCACAGCTCAACCTCATCTGGCAGCTGACAG
ATACCAAACAGCTGGTGCACAGCTTTGCTGAGGGCCAGGACCAGGGCAGCGCCTATGCCAACCGCACGGC
CCTCTTCCCGGACCTGCTGGCACAGGGCAACGCATCCCTGAGGCTGCAGCGCGTGCGTGTGGCGGACGAG
GGCAGCTTCACCTGCTTCGTGAGCATCCGGGATTTCGGCAGCGCTGCCGTCAGCCTGCAGGTGGCCGCTC
CCTACTCGAAGCCCAGCATGACCCTGGAGCCCAACAAGGACCTGCGGCCAGGGGACACGGTGACCATCAC
GTGCTCCAGCTACCAGGGCTACCCTGAGGCTGAGGTGTTCTGGCAGGATGGGCAGGGTGTGCCCCTGACT
GGCAACGTGACCACGTCGCAGATGGCCAACGAGCAGGGCTTGTTTGATGTGCACAGCATCCTGCGGGTGG
TGCTGGGTGCAAATGGCACCTACAGCTGCCTGGTGCGCAACCCCGTGCTGCAGCAGGATGCGCACAGCTC
TGTCACCATCACACCCCAGAGAAGCCCCACAGGAGCCGTGGAGGTCCAGGTCCCTGAGGACCCGGTGGTG
GCCCTAGTGGGCACCGATGCCACCCTGCGCTGCTCCTTCTCCCCCGAGCCTGGCTTCAGCCTGGCACAGC
TCAACCTCATCTGGCAGCTGACAGACACCAAACAGCTGGTGCACAGTTTCACCGAAGGCCGGGACCAGGG
CAGCGCCTATGCCAACCGCACGGCCCTCTTCCCGGACCTGCTGGCACAAGGCAATGCATCCCTGAGGCTG
CAGCGCGTGCGTGTGGCGGACGAGGGCAGCTTCACCTGCTTCGTGAGCATCCGGGATTTCGGCAGCGCTG
CCGTCAGCCTGCAGGTGGCCGCTCCCTACTCGAAGCCCAGCATGACCCTGGAGCCCAACAAGGACCTGCG
GCCAGGGGACACGGTGACCATCACGTGCTCCAGCTACCGGGGCTACCCTGAGGCTGAGGTGTTCTGGCAG
GATGGGCAGGGTGTGCCCCTGACTGGCAACGTGACCACGTCGCAGATGGCCAACGAGCAGGGCTTGTTTG
ATGTGCACAGCGTCCTGCGGGTGGTGCTGGGTGCGAATGGCACCTACAGCTGCCTGGTGCGCAACCCCGT
GCTGCAGCAGGATGCGCACGGCTCTGTCACCATCACAGGGCAGCCTATGACATTCCCCCCAGAGGCCCTG
TGGGTGACCGTGGGGCTGTCTGTCTGTCTCATTGCACTGCTGGTGGCCCTGGCTTTCGTGTGCTGGAGAA
AGATCAAACAGAGCTGTGAGGAGGAGAATGCAGGAGCTGAGGACCAGGATGGGGAGGGAGAAGGCTCCAA
GACAGCCCTGCAGCCTCTGAAACACTCTGACAGCAAAGAAGATGATGGACAAGAAATAGCCCTCGAGCAC
CATCACCATCACCATCACCATCACCATTAGTACCAGGTAAGTGTACCCAATTCGCCCTATAGTGAGTCGT
ATTACAATTCACTCGATCGCCCTTCCCAACAGTTGCGCAGCCTGAATGGCGAATGGAGATCCAATTTTTA
AGTGTATAATGTGTTAAACTACTGATTCTAATTGTTTGTGTATTTTAGATTCACAGTCCCAAGGCTCATT
TCAGGCCCCTCAGTCCTCACAGTCTGTTCATGATCATAATCAGCCATACCACATTTGTAGAGGTTTTACT
TGCTTTAAAAAACCTCCCACACCTCCCCCTGAACCTGAAACATAAAATGAATGCAATTGTTGTTGTTAAC
TTGTTTATTGCAGCTTATAATGGTTACAAATAAAGCAATAGCATCACAAATTTCACAAATAAAGCATTTT
TTTCACTGCATTCTAGTTGTGGTTTGTCCAAACTCATCAATGTATCTTAACGCGCGACTCTAGACTCTTC
CGCTTCCTCGCTCACTGACTCGCTGCGCTCGGTCGTTCGGCTGCGGCGAGCGGTATCAGCTCACTCAAAG
GCGGTAATACGGTTATCCACAGAATCAGGGGATAACGCAGGAAAGAACATGTGAGCAAAAGGCCAGCAAA
AGGCCAGGAACCGTAAAAAGGCCGCGTTGCTGGCGTTTTTCCATAGGCTCCGCCCCCCTGACGAGCATCA
CAAAAATCGACGCTCAAGTCAGAGGTGGCGAAACCCGACAGGACTATAAAGATACCAGGCGTTTCCCCCT
GGAAGCTCCCTCGTGCGCTCTCCTGTTCCGACCCTGCCGCTTACCGGATACCTGTCCGCCTTTCTCCCTT
CGGGAAGCGTGGCGCTTTCTCATAGCTCACGCTGTAGGTATCTCAGTTCGGTGTAGGTCGTTCGCTCCAA
GCTGGGCTGTGTGCACGAACCCCCCGTTCAGCCCGACCGCTGCGCCTTATCCGGTAACTATCGTCTTGAG
TCCAACCCGGTAAGACACGACTTATCGCCACTGGCAGCAGCCACTGGTAACAGGATTAGCAGAGCGAGGT
ATGTAGGCGGTGCTACAGAGTTCTTGAAGTGGTGGCCTAACTACGGCTACACTAGAAGAACAGTATTTGG
TATCTGCGCTCTGCTGAAGCCAGTTACCTTCGGAAAAAGAGTTGGTAGCTCTTGATCCGGCAAACAAACC
ACCGCTGGTAGCGGTGGTTTTTTTGTTTGCAAGCAGCAGATTACGCGCAGAAAAAAAGGATCTCAAGAAG
ATCCTTTGATCTTTTCTACGGGGTCTGACGCTCAGTGGAACGAAAACTCACGTTAAGGGATTTTGGTCAT
GAGATTATCAAAAAGGATCTTCACCTAGATCCTTTTAAATTAAAAATGAAGTTTTAAATCAATCTAAAGT
ATATATGAGTAAACTTGGTCTGACAGTTACCAATGCTTAATCAGTGAGGCACCTATCTCAGCGATCTGTC
TATTTCGTTCATCCATAGTTGCCTGACTCCCCGTCGTGTAGATAACTACGATACGGGAGGGCTTACCATC
TGGCCCCAGTGCTGCAATGATACCGCGAGACCCACGCTCACCGGCTCCAGATTTATCAGCAATAAACCAG
CCAGCCGGAAGGGCCGAGCGCAGAAGTGGTCCTGCAACTTTATCCGCCTCCATCCAGTCTATTAATTGTT
GCCGGGAAGCTAGAGTAAGTAGTTCGCCAGTTAATAGTTTGCGCAACGTTGTTGCCATTGCTACAGGCAT
CGTGGTGTCACGCTCGTCGTTTGGTATGGCTTCATTCAGCTCCGGTTCCCAACGATCAAGGCGAGTTACA
TGATCCCCCATGTTGTGCAAAAAAGCGGTTAGCTCCTTCGGTCCTCCGATCGTTGTCAGAAGTAAGTTGG
CCGCAGTGTTATCACTCATGGTTATGGCAGCACTGCATAATTCTCTTACTGTCATGCCATCCGTAAGATG
CTTTTCTGTGACTGGTGAGTACTCAACCAAGTCATTCTGAGAATAGTGTATGCGGCGACCGAGTTGCTCT
TGCCCGGCGTCAATACGGGATAATACCGCGCCACATAGCAGAACTTTAAAAGTGCTCATCATTGGAAAAC
GTTCTTCGGGGCGAAAACTCTCAAGGATCTTACCGCTGTTGAGATCCAGTTCGATGTAACCCACTCGTGC
ACCCAACTGATCTTCAGCATCTTTTACTTTCACCAGCGTTTCTGGGTGAGCAAAAACAGGAAGGCAAAAT
GCCGCAAAAAAGGGAATAAGGGCGACACGGAAATGTTGAATACTCATACTCTTCCTTTTTCAATATTATT
GAAGCATTTATCAGGGTTATTGTCTCATGAGCGGATACATATTTGAATGTATTTAGAAAAATAAACAAAT
AGGGGTTCCGCGCACATTTCCCCGAAAAGTGCCACCTGACGTCTAAGAAACCATTATTATCATGACATTA
ACCTATAAAAATAGGCGTATCACGAGGCCCTTTCGTCTCGCGCGTTTCGGTGATGACGGTGAAAACCTCT
GACACATGCAGCTCCCGGAGACGGTCACAGCTTGTCTGTAAGCGGATGCCGGGAGCAGACAAGCCCGTCA
GGGCGCGTCAGCGGGTGTTGGCGGGTGTCGGGGCTGGCTTAACTATGCGGCATCAGAGCAGATTGTACTG
AGAGTGCACCATATGCGGTGTGAAATACCGCACAGATGCGTAAGGAGAAAATACCGCATCAGGAAATTGT
AAGCGTTAATATTTTGTTAAAATTCGCGTTAAATTTTTGTTAAATCAGCTCATTTTTTAACCAATAGGCC
GAAATCGGCAAAATCCCTTATAAATCAAAAGAATAGACCGAGATAGGGT
[37 nt withheld, positions 5790-5826]
AAAGAACGTGGACTCCAACGTCAAAGG
[49 nt withheld, positions 5854-5902]
T
[91 nt withheld, positions 5904-5994]
G
[124 nt withheld, positions 5996-6119]
CCATTCGCCATTCAGGCTGCGCAACTGTTGGGAAGGGCGATCGGTGCGGGCCTCTTCGCTATTACGCCAG
CTAGAGT
